>Addgene plasmid #206377 | pLVTHM-mSox17-3xflag | addgene full sequence | sequence record 410026 | Addgene NGS Result
TTGGAAGGGCTAATTCACTCCCAAAGAAGACAAGATATCCTTGATCTGTGGATCTACCACACACAAGGCT
ACTTCCCTGATTAGCAGAACTACACACCAGGGCCAGGGGTCAGATATCCACTGACCTTTGGATGGTGCTA
CAAGCTAGTACCAGTTGAGCCAGATAAGGTAGAAGAGGCCAATAAAGGAGAGAACACCAGCTTGTTACAC
CCTGTGAGCCTGCATGGGATGGATGACCCGGAGAGAGAAGTGTTAGAGTGGAGGTTTGACAGCCGCCTAG
CATTTCATCACGTGGCCCGAGAGCTGCATCCGGAGTACTTCAAGAACTGCTGATATCGAGCTTGCTACAA
GGGACTTTCCGCTGGGGACTTTCCAGGGAGGCGTGGCCTGGGCGGGACTGGGGAGTGGCGAGCCCTCAGA
TCCTGCATATAAGCAGCTGCTTTTTGCCTGTACTGGGTCTCTCTGGTTAGACCAGATCTGAGCCTGGGAG
CTCTCTGGCTAACTAGGGAACCCACTGCTTAAGCCTCAATAAAGCTTGCCTTGAGTGCTTCAAGTAGTGT
GTGCCCGTCTGTTGTGTGACTCTGGTAACTAGAGATCCCTCAGACCCTTTTAGTCAGTGTGGAAAATCTC
TAGCAGTGGCGCCCGAACAGGGACTTGAAAGCGAAAGGGAAACCAGAGGAGCTCTCTCGACGCAGGACTC
GGCTTGCTGAAGCGCGCACGGCAAGAGGCGAGGGGCGGCGACTGGTGAGTACGCCAAAAATTTTGACTAG
CGGAGGCTAGAAGGAGAGAGATGGGTGCGAGAGCGTCAGTATTAAGCGGGGGAGAATTAGATCGCGATGG
GAAAAAATTCGGTTAAGGCCAGGGGGAAAGAAAAAATATAAATTAAAACATATAGTATGGGCAAGCAGGG
AGCTAGAACGATTCGCAGTTAATCCTGGCCTGTTAGAAACATCAGAAGGCTGTAGACAAATACTGGGACA
GCTACAACCATCCCTTCAGACAGGATCAGAAGAACTTAGATCATTATATAATACAGTAGCAACCCTCTAT
TGTGTGCATCAAAGGATAGAGATAAAAGACACCAAGGAAGCTTTAGACAAGATAGAGGAAGAGCAAAACA
AAAGTAAGACCACCGCACAGCAAGCGGCCGCTGATCTTCAGACCTGGAGGAGGAGATATGAGGGACAATT
GGAGAAGTGAATTATATAAATATAAAGTAGTAAAAATTGAACCATTAGGAGTAGCACCCACCAAGGCAAA
GAGAAGAGTGGTGCAGAGAGAAAAAAGAGCAGTGGGAATAGGAGCTTTGTTCCTTGGGTTCTTGGGAGCA
GCAGGAAGCACTATGGGCGCAGCGTCAATGACGCTGACGGTACAGGCCAGACAATTATTGTCTGGTATAG
TGCAGCAGCAGAACAATTTGCTGAGGGCTATTGAGGCGCAACAGCATCTGTTGCAACTCACAGTCTGGGG
CATCAAGCAGCTCCAGGCAAGAATCCTGGCTGTGGAAAGATACCTAAAGGATCAACAGCTCCTGGGGATT
TGGGGTTGCTCTGGAAAACTCATTTGCACCACTGCTGTGCCTTGGAATGCTAGTTGGAGTAATAAATCTC
TGGAACAGATTTGGAATCACACGACCTGGATGGAGTGGGACAGAGAAATTAACAATTACACAAGCTTAAT
ACACTCCTTAATTGAAGAATCGCAAAACCAGCAAGAAAAGAATGAACAAGAATTATTGGAATTAGATAAA
TGGGCAAGTTTGTGGAATTGGTTTAACATAACAAATTGGCTGTGGTATATAAAATTATTCATAATGATAG
TAGGAGGCTTGGTAGGTTTAAGAATAGTTTTTGCTGTACTTTCTATAGTGAATAGAGTTAGGCAGGGATA
TTCACCATTATCGTTTCAGACCCACCTCCCAACCCCGAGGGGACCCGACAGGCCCGAAGGAATAGAAGAA
GAAGGTGGAGAGAGAGACAGAGACAGATCCATTCGATTAGTGAACGGATCTCGACGGTATCGATCACGAG
ACTAGCCTCGACCATCGCGATGTCGACGATAAGCTTTGCAAAGATGGATAAAGTTTTAAACAGAGAGGAA
TCTTTGCAGCTAATGGACCTTCTAGGTCTTGAAAGGAGTGGGAATTGGCTCCGGTGCCCGTCAGTGGGCA
GAGCGCACATCGCCCACAGTCCCCGAGAAGTTGGGGGGAGGGGTCGGCAATTGAACCGGTGCCTAGAGAA
GGTGGCGCGGGGTAAACTGGGAAAGTGATGTCGTGTACTGGCTCCGCCTTTTTCCCGAGGGTGGGGGAGA
ACCGTATATAAGTGCAGTAGTCGCCGTGAACGTTCTTTTTCGCAACGGGTTTGCCGCCAGAACACAGGTA
AGTGCCGTGTGTGGTTCCCGCGGGCCTGGCCTCTTTACGGGTTATGGCCCTTGCGTGCCTTGAATTACTT
CCACCTGGCTGCAGTACGTGATTCTTGATCCCGAGCTTCGGGTTGGAAGTGGGTGGGAGAGTTCGAGGCC
TTGCGCTTAAGGAGCCCCTTCGCCTCGTGCTTGAGTTGAGGCCTGGCCTGGGCGCTGGGGCCGCCGCGTG
CGAATCTGGTGGCACCTTCGCGCCTGTCTCGCTGCTTTCGATAAGTCTCTAGCCATTTAAAATTTTTGAT
GACCTGCTGCGACGCTTTTTTTCTGGCAAGATAGTCTTGTAAATGCGGGCCAAGATCTGCACACTGGTAT
TTCGGTTTTTGGGGCCGCGGGCGGCGACGGGGCCCGTGCGTCCCAGCGCACATGTTCGGCGAGGCGGGGC
CTGCGAGCGCGGCCACCGAGAATCGGACGGGGGTAGTCTCAAGCTGGCCGGCCTGCTCTGGTGCCTGGCC
TCGCGCCGCCGTGTATCGCCCCGCCCTGGGCGGCAAGGCTGGCCCGGTCGGCACCAGTTGCGTGAGCGGA
AAGATGGCCGCTTCCCGGCCCTGCTGCAGGGAGCTCAAAATGGAGGACGCGGCGCTCGGGAGAGCGGGCG
GGTGAGTCACCCACACAAAGGAAAAGGGCCTTTCCGTCCTCAGCCGTCGCTTCATGTGACTCCACGGAGT
ACCGGGCGCCGTCCAGGCACCTCGATTAGTTCTCGAGCTTTTGGAGTACGTCGTCTTTAGGTTGGGGGGA
GGGGTTTTATGCGATGGAGTTTCCCCACACTGAGTGGGTGGAGACTGAAGTTAGGCCAGCTTGGCACTTG
ATGTAATTCTCCTTGGAATTTGCCCTTTTTGAGTTTGGATCTTGGTTCATTCTCAAGCCTCAGACAGTGG
TTCAAAGTTTTTTTCTTCCATTTCAGGTGTCGTGAGGAATTTCGACATTTAAATTTAATTAATCTCGACG
GTATCGGTTAACTTTTAAAAGAAAAGGGGGGATTGGGGGGTACAGTGCAGGGGAAAGAATAGTAGACATA
ATAGCAACAGACATACAAACTAAAGAATTACAAAAACAAATTACAAAAATTCAAAATTTTATCGATCACG
AGACTAGCCTCGAGGTTTAAACATGAGCAGCCCGGATGCGGGATACGCCAGTGACGACCAGAGCCAGCCC
CGGAGCGCGCAGCCCGCGGTGATGGCAGGGTTGGGCCCCTGTCCCTGGGCCGAGTCCCTGAGCCCCCTCG
GGGATGTAAAGGTGAAAGGCGAGGTGGTGGCGAGTAGCGGGGCGCCAGCCGGGACGTCGGGCCGAGCCAA
AGCGGAGTCTCGCATCCGGCGGCCGATGAACGCCTTTATGGTGTGGGCCAAAGACGAACGCAAGCGGTTG
GCACAGCAGAACCCAGATCTGCACAACGCAGAGCTAAGCAAGATGCTAGGCAAGTCTTGGAAGGCGTTGA
CCTTGGCAGAGAAGCGGCCCTTCGTGGAAGAGGCCGAGCGGCTGCGCGTGCAGCATATGCAGGACCACCC
CAACTACAAGTACCGGCCGCGGCGGCGCAAGCAGGTGAAGCGCATGAAGCGGGTGGAGGGAGGCTTCCTG
CACGCTCTCGTCGAGCCCCAGGCCGGCGCGCTTGGTCCCGAGGGCGGCCGCGTGGCCATGGATGGCCTGG
GTCTGCCTTTCCCGGAGCCGGGCTATCCGGCCGGTCCTCCGCTGATGTCTCCGCACATGGGCCCCCACTA
TCGGGACTGCCAGGGACTGGGCGCTCCCGCGCTCGACGGCTACCCTCTGCCCACTCCGGACACATCCCCG
CTGGATGGCGTGGAGCAGGACCCGGCTTTCTTTGCAGCCCCGCTGCCAGGGGACTGCCCGGCGGCCGGCA
CCTACACTTACGCTCCAGTCTCGGACTATGCAGTGTCCGTAGAGCCGCCCGCTGGCCCCATGCGAGTGGG
GCCGGACCCCTCGGGCCCTGCGATGCCGGGGATCCTGGCGCCCCCCAGCGCTCTGCACCTGTACTACGGC
GCGATGGGCTCGCCCGCCGCAAGTGCGGGGCGCGGTTTCCACGCGCAACCCCAGCAGCCGCTGCAACCGC
AGGCACCGCCCCCGCCACCGCAGCAGCAGCACCCAGCGCACGGCCCCGGGCAACCTTCGCCCCCTCCCGA
GGCTCTGCCCTGCCGGGATGGCACGGAATCCAACCAGCCCACTGAGCTCCTAGGGGAGGTGGACCGCACG
GAATTCGAACAGTATCTGCCCTTTGTGTATAAGCCCGAGATGGGTCTTCCCTACCAGGGACACGACTGCG
GAGTGAACCTCTCAGACAGCCACGGAGCCATTTCCTCCGTGGTGTCCGACGCTAGCTCAGCGGTCTACTA
TTGCAACTACCCCGACATTACGCGTGGCAGCGGCGACTACAAGGACCACGACGGCGACTACAAGGACCAC
GACATCGACTACAAGGACGACGACGACAAGTAGACTAGTCATATGATAATCAACCTCTGGATTACAAAAT
TTGTGAAAGATTGACTGGTATTCTTAACTATGTTGCTCCTTTTACGCTATGTGGATACGCTGCTTTAATG
CCTTTGTATCATGCTATTGCTTCCCGTATGGCTTTCATTTTCTCCTCCTTGTATAAATCCTGGTTGCTGT
CTCTTTATGAGGAGTTGTGGCCCGTTGTCAGGCAACGTGGCGTGGTGTGCACTGTGTTTGCTGACGCAAC
CCCCACTGGTTGGGGCATTGCCACCACCTGTCAGCTCCTTTCCGGGACTTTCGCTTTCCCCCTCCCTATT
GCCACGGCGGAACTCATCGCCGCCTGCCTTGCCCGCTGCTGGACAGGGGCTCGGCTGTTGGGCACTGACA
ATTCCGTGGTGTTGTCGGGGAAGCTGACGTCCTTTCCATGGCTGCTCGCCTGTGTTGCCACCTGGATTCT
GCGCGGGACGTCCTTCTGCTACGTCCCTTCGGCCCTCAATCCAGCGGACCTTCCTTCCCGCGGCCTGCTG
CCGGCTCTGCGGCCTCTTCCGCGTCTTCGCCTTCGCCCTCAGACGAGTCGGATCTCCCTTTGGGCCGCCT
CCCCGCATCGGTACGTATGGCCAGGTACCTTTAAGACCAATGACTTACAAGGCAGCTGTAGATCTTAGCC
ACTTTTTAAAAGAAAAGGGGGGACTGGAAGGGCTAATTCACTCCCAACGAAGACAAGATGGGATCAATTC
ACCATGCTAGTGGATCCCCCTCGAGTTTACCACTCCCTATCAGTGATAGAGAAAAGTGAAAGTCGAGTTT
ACCACTCCCTATCAGTGATAGAGAAAAGTGAAAGTCGAGTTTACCACTCCCTATCAGTGATAGAGAAAAG
TGAAAGTCGAGTTTACCACTCCCTATCAGTGATAGAGAAAAGTGAAAGTCGAGTTTACCACTCCCTATCA
GTGATAGAGAAAAGTGAAAGTCGAGTTTACCACTCCCTATCAGTGATAGAGAAAAGTGAAAGTCGAGTTT
ACCACTCCCTATCAGTGATAGAGAAAAGTGAAAGTCGGGGCTGCAGGAATTCGAACGCTGACGTCATCAA
CCCGCTCCAAGGAATCGCGGGCCCAGTGTCACTAGGCGGGAACACCCAGCGCGCGTGCGCCCTGGCAGGA
AGATGGCTGTGAGGGACAGGGGAGTGGCGCCCTGCAATATTTGCATGTCGCTATGTGTTCTGGGAAATCA
CCATAAACGTGAAATGTCTTTGGATTTGGGAATCTTATAAGTTCTGTATGAGACCACGCGGCGTCTCCAA
GCTTATCGATACCGTCGCATGGGAATAACTTCGTATAGCATACATTATACGAAGTTATGCTGCTTTTTGC
TTGTACTGGGTCTCTCTGGTTAGACCAGATCTGAGCCTGGGAGCTCTCTGGCTAACTAGGGAACCCACTG
CTTAAGCCTCAATAAAGCTTGCCTTGAGTGCTTCAAGTAGTGTGTGCCCGTCTGTTGTGTGACTCTGGTA
ACTAGAGATCCCTCAGACCCTTTTAGTCAGTGTGGAAAATCTCTAGCAGCATCTAGAATTAATTCCGTGT
ATTCTATAGTGTCACCTAAATCGTATGTGTATGATACATAAGGTTATGTATTAATTGTAGCCGCGTTCTA
ACGACAATATGTACAAGCCTAATTGTGTAGCATCTGGCTTACTGAAGCAGACCCTATCATCTCTCTCGTA
AACTGCCGTCAGAGTCGGTTTGGTTGGACGAACCTTCTGAGTTTCTGGTAACGCCGTCCCGCACCCGGAA
ATGGTCAGCGAACCAATCAGCAGGGTCATCGCTAGCCAGATCCTCTACGCCGGACGCATCGTGGCCGGCA
TCACCGGCGCCACAGGTGCGGTTGCTGGCGCCTATATCGCCGACATCACCGATGGGGAAGATCGGGCTCG
CCACTTCGGGCTCATGAGCGCTTGTTTCGGCGTGGGTATGGTGGCAGGCCCCGTGGCCGGGGGACTGTTG
GGCGCCATCTCCTTGCATGCACCATTCCTTGCGGCGGCGGTGCTCAACGGCCTCAACCTACTACTGGGCT
GCTTCCTAATGCAGGAGTCGCATAAGGGAGAGCGTCGAATGGTGCACTCTCAGTACAATCTGCTCTGATG
CCGCATAGTTAAGCCAGCCCCGACACCCGCCAACACCCGCTGACGCGCCCTGACGGGCTTGTCTGCTCCC
GGCATCCGCTTACAGACAAGCTGTGACCGTCTCCGGGAGCTGCATGTGTCAGAGGTTTTCACCGTCATCA
CCGAAACGCGCGAGACGAAAGGGCCTCGTGATACGCCTATTTTTATAGGTTAATGTCATGATAATAATGG
TTTCTTAGACGTCAGGTGGCACTTTTCGGGGAAATGTGCGCGGAACCCCTATTTGTTTATTTTTCTAAAT
ACATTCAAATATGTATCCGCTCATGAGACAATAACCCTGATAAATGCTTCAATAATATTGAAAAAGGAAG
AGTATGAGTATTCAACATTTCCGTGTCGCCCTTATTCCCTTTTTTGCGGCATTTTGCCTTCCTGTTTTTG
CTCACCCAGAAACGCTGGTGAAAGTAAAAGATGCTGAAGATCAGTTGGGTGCACGAGTGGGTTACATCGA
ACTGGATCTCAACAGCGGTAAGATCCTTGAGAGTTTTCGCCCCGAAGAACGTTTTCCAATGATGAGCACT
TTTAAAGTTCTGCTATGTGGCGCGGTATTATCCCGTATTGACGCCGGGCAAGAGCAACTCGGTCGCCGCA
TACACTATTCTCAGAATGACTTGGTTGAGTACTCACCAGTCACAGAAAAGCATCTTACGGATGGCATGAC
AGTAAGAGAATTATGCAGTGCTGCCATAACCATGAGTGATAACACTGCGGCCAACTTACTTCTGACAACG
ATCGGAGGACCGAAGGAGCTAACCGCTTTTTTGCACAACATGGGGGATCATGTAACTCGCCTTGATCGTT
GGGAACCGGAGCTGAATGAAGCCATACCAAACGACGAGCGTGACACCACGATGCCTGTAGCAATGGCAAC
AACGTTGCGCAAACTATTAACTGGCGAACTACTTACTCTAGCTTCCCGGCAACAATTAATAGACTGGATG
GAGGCGGATAAAGTTGCAGGACCACTTCTGCGCTCGGCCCTTCCGGCTGGCTGGTTTATTGCTGATAAAT
CTGGAGCCGGTGAGCGTGGGTCTCGCGGTATCATTGCAGCACTGGGGCCAGATGGTAAGCCCTCCCGTAT
CGTAGTTATCTACACGACGGGGAGTCAGGCAACTATGGATGAACGAAATAGACAGATCGCTGAGATAGGT
GCCTCACTGATTAAGCATTGGTAACTGTCAGACCAAGTTTACTCATATATACTTTAGATTGATTTAAAAC
TTCATTTTTAATTTAAAAGGATCTAGGTGAAGATCCTTTTTGATAATCTCATGACCAAAATCCCTTAACG
TGAGTTTTCGTTCCACTGAGCGTCAGACCCCGTAGAAAAGATCAAAGGATCTTCTTGAGATCCTTTTTTT
CTGCGCGTAATCTGCTGCTTGCAAACAAAAAAACCACCGCTACCAGCGGTGGTTTGTTTGCCGGATCAAG
AGCTACCAACTCTTTTTCCGAAGGTAACTGGCTTCAGCAGAGCGCAGATACCAAATACTGTTCTTCTAGT
GTAGCCGTAGTTAGGCCACCACTTCAAGAACTCTGTAGCACCGCCTACATACCTCGCTCTGCTAATCCTG
TTACCAGTGGCTGCTGCCAGTGGCGATAAGTCGTGTCTTACCGGGTTGGACTCAAGACGATAGTTACCGG
ATAAGGCGCAGCGGTCGGGCTGAACGGGGGGTTCGTGCACACAGCCCAGCTTGGAGCGAACGACCTACAC
CGAACTGAGATACCTACAGCGTGAGCTATGAGAAAGCGCCACGCTTCCCGAAGGGAGAAAGGCGGACAGG
TATCCGGTAAGCGGCAGGGTCGGAACAGGAGAGCGCACGAGGGAGCTTCCAGGGGGAAACGCCTGGTATC
TTTATAGTCCTGTCGGGTTTCGCCACCTCTGACTTGAGCGTCGATTTTTGTGATGCTCGTCAGGGGGGCG
GAGCCTATGGAAAAACGCCAGCAACGCGGCCTTTTTACGGTTCCTGGCCTTTTGCTGGCCTTTTGCTCAC
ATGTTCTTTCCTGCGTTATCCCCTGATTCTGTGGATAACCGTATTACCGCCTTTGAGTGAGCTGATACCG
CTCGCCGCAGCCGAACGACCGAGCGCAGCGAGTCAGTGAGCGAGGAAGCGGAAGAGCGCCCAATACGCAA
ACCGCCTCTCCCCGCGCGTTGGCCGATTCATTAATGCAGCTGTGGAATGTGTGTCAGTTAGGGTGTGGAA
AGTCCCCAGGCTCCCCAGCAGGCAGAAGTATGCAAAGCATGCATCTCAATTAGTCAGCAACCAGGTGTGG
AAAGTCCCCAGGCTCCCCAGCAGGCAGAAGTATGCAAAGCATGCATCTCAATTAGTCAGCAACCATAGTC
CCGCCCCTAACTCCGCCCATCCCGCCCCTAACTCCGCCCAGTTCCGCCCATTCTCCGCCCCATGGCTGAC
TAATTTTTTTTATTTATGCAGAGGCCGAGGCCGCCTCGGCCTCTGAGCTATTCCAGAAGTAGTGAGGAGG
CTTTTTTGGAGGCCTAGGCTTTTGCAAAAAGCTTGGACACAAGACAGGCTTGCGAGATATGTTTGAGAAT
ACCACTTTATCCCGCGTCAGGGAGAGGCAGTGCGTAAAAAGACGCGGACTCATGTGAAATACTGGTTTTT
AGTGCGCCAGATCTCTATAATCTCGCGCAACCTATTTTCCCCTCGAACACTTTTTAAGCCGTAGATAAAC
AGGCTGGGACACTTCACATGAGCGAAAAATACATCGTCACCTGGGACATGTTGCAGATCCATGCACGTAA
ACTCGCAAGCCGACTGATGCCTTCTGAACAATGGAAAGGCATTATTGCCGTAAGCCGTGGCGGTCTGTAC
CGGGTGCGTTACTGGCGCGTGAACTGGGTATTCGTCATGTCGATACCGTTTGTATTTCCAGCTACGATCA
CGACAACCAGCGCGAGCTTAAAGTGCTGAAACGCGCAGAAGGCGATGGCGAAGGCTTCATCGTTATTGAT
GACCTGGTGGATACCGGTGGTACTGCGGTTGCGATTCGTGAAATGTATCCAAAAGCGCACTTTGTCACCA
TCTTCGCAAAACCGGCTGGTCGTCCGCTGGTTGATGACTATGTTGTTGATATCCCGCAAGATACCTGGAT
TGAACAGCCGTGGGATATGGGCGTCGTATTCGTCCCGCCAATCTCCGGTCGCTAATCTTTTCAACGCCTG
GCACTGCCGGGCGTTGTTCTTTTTAACTTCAGGCGGGTTACAATAGTTTCCAGTAAGTATTCTGGAGGCT
GCATCCATGACACAGGCAAACCTGAGCGAAACCCTGTTCAAACCCCGCTTTAAACATCCTGAAACCTCGA
CGCTAGTCCGCCGCTTTAATCACGGCGCACAACCGCCTGTGCAGTCGGCCCTTGATGGTAAAACCATCCC
TCACTGGTATCGCATGATTAACCGTCTGATGTGGATCTGGCGCGGCATTGACCCACGCGAAATCCTCGAC
GTCCAGGCACGTATTGTGATGAGCGATGCCGAACGTACCGACGATGATTTATACGATACGGTGATTGGCT
ACCGTGGCGGCAACTGGATTTATGAGTGGGCCCCGGATCTTTGTGAAGGAACCTTACTTCTGTGGTGTGA
CATAATTGGACAAACTACCTACAGAGATTTAAAGCTCTAAGGTAAATATAAAATTTTTAAGTGTATAATG
TGTTAAACTACTGATTCTAATTGTTTGTGTATTTTAGATTCCAACCTATGGAACTGATGAATGGGAGCAG
TGGTGGAATGCCTTTAATGAGGAAAACCTGTTTTGCTCAGAAGAAATGCCATCTAGTGATGATGAGGCTA
CTGCTGACTCTCAACATTCTACTCCTCCAAAAAAGAAGAGAAAGGTAGAAGACCCCAAGGACTTTCCTTC
AGAATTGCTAAGTTTTTTGAGTCATGCTGTGTTTAGTAATAGAACTCTTGCTTGCTTTGCTATTTACACC
ACAAAGGAAAAAGCTGCACTGCTATACAAGAAAATTATGGAAAAATATTCTGTAACCTTTATAAGTAGGC
ATAACAGTTATAATCATAACATACTGTTTTTTCTTACTCCACACAGGCATAGAGTGTCTGCTATTAATAA
CTATGCTCAAAAATTGTGTACCTTTAGCTTTTTAATTTGTAAAGGGGTTAATAAGGAATATTTGATGTAT
AGTGCCTTGACTAGAGATCATAATCAGCCATACCACATTTGTAGAGGTTTTACTTGCTTTAAAAAACCTC
CCACACCTCCCCCTGAACCTGAAACATAAAATGAATGCAATTGTTGTTGTTAACTTGTTTATTGCAGCTT
ATAATGGTTACAAATAAAGCAATAGCATCACAAATTTCACAAATAAAGCATTTTTTTCACTGCATTCTAG
TTGTGGTTTGTCCAAACTCATCAATGTATCTTATCATGTCTGGATCAACTGGATAACTCAAGCTAACCAA
AATCATCCCAAACTTCCCACCCCATACCCTATTACCACTGCCAATTACCTGTGGTTTCATTTACTCTAAA
CCTGTGATTCCTCTGAATTATTTTCATTTTAAAGAAATTGTATTTGTTAAATATGTACTACAAACTTAGT
AG
Features (pLannotate 1.2.2; 36 found; start..end, strand, type, name):
      1..330     +  CDS            nef (fragment): NEF_HV1BR - Experimental evidence at protein level: Swiss-Prot protein existence level 1. Extracellular Nef protein targets CD4(+) T-lymphocytes for apoptosis by interacting with CXCR4 surface receptors (PubMed:14990729). From Human immunodeficiency virus type 1 group M subtype B (isolate BRU/LAI) (HIV-1).
    378..635     +  LTR            5' LTR (truncated): truncated 5' long terminal repeat (LTR) from HIV-1
    682..807     +  misc_feature   HIV-1 Ψ: packaging signal of human immunodeficiency virus type 1
    791..1154    +  CDS            HIV-1 gag (fragment): gag protein from human immunodeficiency virus 1; gag
   1300..1533    +  misc_feature   RRE: The Rev response element (RRE) of HIV-1 allows for Rev-dependent mRNA export from the nucleus to the cytoplasm.
   1910..2010    +  CDS            Rev (fragment): human immunodeficiency virus 1 (HIV-1) Rev protein; rev; enhances nuclear export of unspliced and incompletely spliced viral mRNAs
   2074..2140    +  CDS            small t antigen (fragment): SV40 (simian virus 40) small t antigen
   2147..3325    +  promoter       EF-1α promoter: strong constitutive promoter for human elongation factor EF-1α
   3373..3490    +  misc_feature   cPPT/CTS: central polypurine tract and central termination sequence of HIV-1
   3523..4779    +  CDS            Sox17: SOX17_MOUSE - Also known as Sox-17. Experimental evidence at protein level: Swiss-Prot protein existence level 1. [Isoform 2]: Has no DNA-binding activity, and does not function as transcriptional activator. From Mus musculus (Mouse).
   4837..4860    +  CDS            5xFLAG (fragment): five tandem FLAG® epitope tags
   4878..5466    +  misc_feature   WPRE: woodchuck hepatitis virus posttranscriptional regulatory element
   5534..5553    +  misc_feature   cPPT/CTS (fragment): central polypurine tract and central termination sequence of HIV-1
   5555..5589    +  LTR            3' LTR (ΔU3) (fragment): self-inactivating 3' long terminal repeat (LTR) from HIV-1
   5634..5904    +  protein_bind   tetracycline response element: contains seven copies of the tetracycline operator tetO tetracycline repressor TetR
   5933..6147    +  promoter       H1 promoter: human H1 RNA promoter
   6158..6177    +  misc_feature   MCS (fragment): pBluescript multiple cloning site
   6185..6218    +  protein_bind   loxP: Cre-mediated recombination occurs in the 8-bp core sequence (GCATACAT). Cre recombinase
   6238..6418    +  LTR            5' LTR (truncated): truncated 5' long terminal repeat (LTR) from HIV-1
   6443..6461    -  promoter       SP6 promoter: promoter for bacteriophage SP6 RNA polymerase
   6689..6968    +  CDS            TcR (fragment): tetracycline efflux protein; tet; confers resistance to tetracycline
   6969..7017    -  misc_feature   bom (fragment): basis of mobility region from pBR322
   7119..7154    -  CDS            rop (fragment): Rop protein, which maintains plasmids at low copy number; rop
   7249..7353    +  promoter       AmpR promoter: bla
   7354..8214    +  CDS            AmpR: β-lactamase; bla; confers resistance to ampicillin, carbenicillin, and related antibiotics
   8385..8973    +  rep_origin     ori: high-copy-number ColE1/pMB1/pBR322/pUC origin of replication
   9156..9212    +  CDS            lacI (fragment): lac repressor; lacI; The lac repressor binds to the lac operator to inhibit transcription in E. coli. This inhibition can be relieved by adding lactose or isopropyl-β-D-thiogalactopyranoside (IPTG).
   9219..9548    +  promoter       SV40 promoter: SV40 enhancer and early promoter
   9748..9867    +  CDS            gpt (fragment): XGPT_ECOLI - Also known as gpp, gxu. Experimental evidence at protein level: Swiss-Prot protein existence level 1. Purine salvage pathway enzyme that catalyzes the transfer of the ribosyl-5-phosphate group from 5-phospho-alpha-D-ribose 1- diphosphate (PRPP) to the N9 position of the 6-oxopurines guanine and xanthine to form the corresponding ribonucleotides GMP (guanosine 5'- monophosphate) and XMP (xanthosine 5'-monophosphate), with the release of PPi. To a lesser extent, also acts on hypoxanthine (PubMed:9100006, PubMed:3886014). Does not ribophosphorylate adenine (PubMed:3886014). From Esch
   9867..10202   +  CDS            gpt (fragment): XGPT_ECOLI - Also known as gpp, gxu. Experimental evidence at protein level: Swiss-Prot protein existence level 1. Purine salvage pathway enzyme that catalyzes the transfer of the ribosyl-5-phosphate group from 5-phospho-alpha-D-ribose 1- diphosphate (PRPP) to the N9 position of the 6-oxopurines guanine and xanthine to form the corresponding ribonucleotides GMP (guanosine 5'- monophosphate) and XMP (xanthosine 5'-monophosphate), with the release of PPi. To a lesser extent, also acts on hypoxanthine (PubMed:9100006, PubMed:3886014). Does not ribophosphorylate adenine (PubMed:3886014). From Esch
  10297..10602   +  CDS            frsA (fragment): FRSA_ECOLI - Also known as yafA. Experimental evidence at protein level: Swiss-Prot protein existence level 1. Catalyzes the hydrolysis of esters (PubMed:15808744). Displays esterase activity toward pNP-butyrate (PubMed:15808744). May stimulate mixed-acid fermentation by acting as a fermentation/respiration switch that down-regulates respiration and up- regulates fermentation rates (PubMed:15169777). From Escherichia coli (strain K12).
  10606..10680   +  CDS            small t antigen (fragment): SV40 (simian virus 40) small t antigen
  10682..10747   +  intron         small t intron: SV40 (simian virus 40) small t antigen intron
  10877..10897   +  CDS            SV40 NLS: nuclear localization signal of SV40 (simian virus 40) large T antigen
  11216..11299   +  CDS            large T antigen (fragment): large T antigen from SV40 (simian virus 40)
  11322..11456   +  polyA_signal   SV40 poly(A) signal: SV40 polyadenylation signal
