[The description below was written by a language model from this plasmid's Addgene catalogue record and pLannotate feature annotations shown in this document.]
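Description:
pLVTHM-mSox17-3xflag is an HIV-1-derived lentiviral transfer plasmid built on the pLVTHM-3xflag backbone, designed to express mouse SOX17 carrying a C-terminal 3xFLAG tag in mammalian cells after packaging into lentiviral particles. It is propagated in E. coli as a high-copy plasmid through a ColE1/pUC-type origin and selected with ampicillin via the β-lactamase gene. The annotated sequence is about 11.6 kb.

The viral portion contains a truncated 5' LTR, the Ψ packaging signal with an adjoining gag fragment, the Rev response element for Rev-dependent nuclear export of the genomic RNA, and a cPPT/CTS element that aids nuclear import of the reverse-transcribed genome. The human EF-1α promoter drives constitutive transcription of the full Sox17 coding sequence. A short FLAG match lies just downstream; the annotation software labels it as a fragment of a 5xFLAG tag, but it corresponds to the catalogued 3xFLAG fusion. A WPRE follows to enhance transcript stability and expression.

The self-inactivating 3' LTR region retains pLVTHM features inserted in the deleted U3: a tetracycline response element (tetO repeats), the human H1 Pol III promoter normally used for shRNA expression, a multiple cloning site remnant and a loxP site. No shRNA insert is annotated, so these appear to be unused backbone elements here. Outside the LTRs lie an SV40 promoter, gpt fragments and an SV40 small t intron and poly(A) signal, together with other small backbone remnants.

The FLAG epitope allows detection or immunoprecipitation of SOX17. The associated study examined engineered SOX17 in pluripotency induction and maintenance.
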