Addgene plasmid #206377: pLVTHM-mSox17-3xflag
Purpose: Expresses 3xflag fused mouse SOX17 in mammalian cells, for lentivirus generation.
Depositing lab: Ralf Jauch. Depositing organization: University of Hong Kong. Publication: Evaluation of the determinants for improved pluripotency induction and maintenance by engineered SOX17. Hu H, Ho DHH, Tan DS, MacCarthy CM, Yu CH, Weng M, Scholer HR, Jauch R. Nucleic Acids Res. 2023 Aug 23:gkad597. doi: 10.1093/nar/gkad597. PubMed 37607832.
Backbone
  Vector backbone: pLVTHM-3xflag
  Vector type: Mammalian Expression, Lentiviral
Growth in bacteria
  Bacterial resistance: Ampicillin, 100 μg/mL
  Growth temperature: 37°C
  Growth strain: NEB Stable
  Copy number: High Copy
Gene/Insert
  Gene/Insert name: Sox17
  Species: M. musculus (mouse)
  Entrez Gene: Sox17
  Tag / fusion protein: 3xFLAG (C terminal on insert)
  Cloning method: Restriction Enzyme; 5′ cloning site unknown (unknown if destroyed)
Terms and licenses: Academic/Nonprofit Terms; Industry Terms: Not Available to Industry
How to cite: pLVTHM-mSox17-3xflag was a gift from Ralf Jauch (Addgene plasmid # 206377 ; http://n2t.net/addgene:206377 ; RRID:Addgene_206377)
